Addgene plasmid #126950: pTBL322 GC
Purpose: To target a protospacer with GC at the cut site.
Depositing lab: Chang Liu. Depositing organization: University of California, Irvine. Publication: Lineage tracing and analog recording in mammalian cells by single-site DNA writing. Loveless TB, Grotts JH, Schechter MW, Forouzmand E, Carlson CK, Agahi BS, Liang G, Ficht M, Liu B, Xie X, Liu CC. Nat Chem Biol. 2021 Jun;17(6):739-747. doi: 10.1038/s41589-021-00769-8. Epub 2021 Mar 22. PubMed 33753928.
Backbone
  Vector backbone: pSQT1313
  Backbone manufacturer: Keith Joung
  Backbone size w/o insert (bp): 2259
  Total vector size (bp): 2279
  Modifications to backbone: The backbone was modified to express only one sgRNA.
  Vector type: Mammalian Expression
Growth in bacteria
  Bacterial resistance: Ampicillin, 100 μg/mL
  Growth temperature: 37°C
  Growth strain: DH5alpha
  Copy number: Low Copy
Gene/Insert
  Gene/Insert name: spacer against human genome with GC at cut site
  gRNA/shRNA sequence: GGCTCAAAGAAGGAAAGCTT
  Species: H. sapiens (human)
  Insert size (bp): 20
  Promoter: human U6
  Cloning method: Unknown
  Sequencing primers: 5′ AGGGTTATTGTCTCATGAGCGG; 3′ CGGACAGGTATCCGGTAAGC
Resource information
  A portion of this plasmid was derived from a plasmid made by: Keith Joung; the backbone was created from pSQT1313, Addgene #53370.
Terms and licenses: Academic/Nonprofit Terms; Industry Terms: Not Available to Industry
Depositor comments: This construct was cloned by inverse PCR and in vivo recombination in E. coli strain SS320.
How to cite: pTBL322 GC was a gift from Chang Liu (Addgene plasmid # 126950 ; http://n2t.net/addgene:126950 ; RRID:Addgene_126950)
