[The description below was written by a language model from this plasmid's Addgene catalogue record and pLannotate feature annotations shown in this document.]
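Description:
pTBL322 GC is a small (about 2.3 kb) mammalian expression plasmid that produces a single CRISPR guide RNA. It is built on pSQT1313, a guide RNA expression backbone that was modified here so that it expresses only one sgRNA. In bacteria it replicates from a ColE1/pUC-type origin and is selected with ampicillin through a β-lactamase gene driven by its own bla promoter. The annotation describes this origin as high-copy, whereas the catalogue entry lists the plasmid as low copy, and the record does not resolve the difference. A short fragment of a Gateway attB1 site lies upstream of the expression cassette. It appears to be a backbone remnant, and no function is recorded for it.

The payload is a 20-nucleotide spacer directed against a site in the human genome, placed between the human U6 promoter and the Streptococcus pyogenes Cas9 guide RNA scaffold. U6 is an RNA polymerase III promoter suited to transcribing short, uncapped RNAs, so transfected mammalian cells make a complete sgRNA that can direct SpCas9 or a Cas9-derived protein to the matching protospacer. The plasmid carries no Cas9 gene or mammalian selection marker, so the nuclease must be supplied separately.

The stated purpose is to target a protospacer that has the dinucleotide GC at the Cas9 cut site. The construct comes from work on lineage tracing and analog recording in mammalian cells by single-site DNA writing. The name suggests it may be one of a set of guides differing in cut-site sequence, though the record does not say so. According to the depositor, it was made by inverse PCR followed by in vivo recombination in E. coli.
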