Features (pLannotate 1.2.2; 6 found; start..end, strand, type, name):
     13..30      +  protein_bind   attB1 (fragment): mutant version of attB; recombination site for the Gateway® BP reaction BP Clonase™
     82..322     +  promoter       U6 promoter: RNA polymerase III promoter for human U6 snRNA
    351..426     +  misc_RNA       gRNA scaffold: guide RNA scaffold for the Streptococcus pyogenes CRISPR/Cas9 system
    530..1118    -  rep_origin     ori: high-copy-number ColE1/pMB1/pBR322/pUC origin of replication
   1289..2149    -  CDS            AmpR: β-lactamase; bla; confers resistance to ampicillin, carbenicillin, and related antibiotics
   2150..2254    -  promoter       AmpR promoter: bla
>Addgene plasmid #126950 | pTBL322 GC | addgene full sequence | sequence record 245580 | Addgene NGS Result
GACGTCGCTAGCTGTACAAAAAAGCAGGCTTTAAAGGAACCAATTCAGTCGACTGGATCCGGTACCAAGG
TCGGGCAGGAAGAGGGCCTATTTCCCATGATTCCTTCATATTTGCATATACGATACAAGGCTGTTAGAGA
GATAATTAGAATTAATTTGACTGTAAACACAAAGATATTAGTACAAAATACGTGACGTAGAAAGTAATAA
TTTCTTGGGTAGTTTGCAGTTTTAAAATTATGTTTTAAAATGGACTATCATATGCTTACCGTAACTTGAA
AGTATTTCGATTTCTTGGCTTTATATATCTTGTGGAAAGGACGAAACACCGGCTCAAAGAAGGAAAGCTT
GTTTTAGAGCTAGAAATAGCAAGTTAAAATAAGGCTAGTCCGTTATCAACTTGAAAAAGTGGCACCGAGT
CGGTGCTTTTTTTAAGCTTGGGCCGCTCGAGGTACCTCTCTACATATGACATGTGAGCAAAAGGCCAGCA
AAAGGCCAGGAACCGTAAAAAGGCCGCGTTGCTGGCGTTTTTCCATAGGCTCCGCCCCCCTGACGAGCAT
CACAAAAATCGACGCTCAAGTCAGAGGTGGCGAAACCCGACAGGACTATAAAGATACCAGGCGTTTCCCC
CTGGAAGCTCCCTCGTGCGCTCTCCTGTTCCGACCCTGCCGCTTACCGGATACCTGTCCGCCTTTCTCCC
TTCGGGAAGCGTGGCGCTTTCTCATAGCTCACGCTGTAGGTATCTCAGTTCGGTGTAGGTCGTTCGCTCC
AAGCTGGGCTGTGTGCACGAACCCCCCGTTCAGCCCGACCGCTGCGCCTTATCCGGTAACTATCGTCTTG
AGTCCAACCCGGTAAGACACGACTTATCGCCACTGGCAGCAGCCACTGGTAACAGGATTAGCAGAGCGAG
GTATGTAGGCGGTGCTACAGAGTTCTTGAAGTGGTGGCCTAACTACGGCTACACTAGAAGAACAGTATTT
GGTATCTGCGCTCTGCTGAAGCCAGTTACCTTCGGAAAAAGAGTTGGTAGCTCTTGATCCGGCAAACAAA
CCACCGCTGGTAGCGGTGGTTTTTTTGTTTGCAAGCAGCAGATTACGCGCAGAAAAAAAGGATCTCAAGA
AGATCCTTTGATCTTTTCTACGGGGTCTGACGCTCAGTGGAACGAAAACTCACGTTAAGGGATTTTGGTC
ATGAGATTATCAAAAAGGATCTTCACCTAGATCCTTTTAAATTAAAAATGAAGTTTTAAATCAATCTAAA
GTATATATGAGTAAACTTGGTCTGACAGTTACCAATGCTTAATCAGTGAGGCACCTATCTCAGCGATCTG
TCTATTTCGTTCATCCATAGTTGCCTGACTCCCCGTCGTGTAGATAACTACGATACGGGAGGGCTTACCA
TCTGGCCCCAGTGCTGCAATGATACCGCGAGACCCACGCTCACCGGCTCCAGATTTATCAGCAATAAACC
AGCCAGCCGGAAGGGCCGAGCGCAGAAGTGGTCCTGCAACTTTATCCGCCTCCATCCAGTCTATTAATTG
TTGCCGGGAAGCTAGAGTAAGTAGTTCGCCAGTTAATAGTTTGCGCAACGTTGTTGCCATTGCTACAGGC
ATCGTGGTGTCACGCTCGTCGTTTGGTATGGCTTCATTCAGCTCCGGTTCCCAACGATCAAGGCGAGTTA
CATGATCCCCCATGTTGTGCAAAAAAGCGGTTAGCTCCTTCGGTCCTCCGATCGTTGTCAGAAGTAAGTT
GGCCGCAGTGTTATCACTCATGGTTATGGCAGCACTGCATAATTCTCTTACTGTCATGCCATCCGTAAGA
TGCTTTTCTGTGACTGGTGAGTACTCAACCAAGTCATTCTGAGAATAGTGTATGCGGCGACCGAGTTGCT
CTTGCCCGGCGTCAATACGGGATAATACCGCGCCACATAGCAGAACTTTAAAAGTGCTCATCATTGGAAA
ACGTTCTTCGGGGCGAAAACTCTCAAGGATCTTACCGCTGTTGAGATCCAGTTCGATGTAACCCACTCGT
GCACCCAACTGATCTTCAGCATCTTTTACTTTCACCAGCGTTTCTGGGTGAGCAAAAACAGGAAGGCAAA
ATGCCGCAAAAAAGGGAATAAGGGCGACACGGAAATGTTGAATACTCATACTCTTCCTTTTTCAATATTA
TTGAAGCATTTATCAGGGTTATTGTCTCATGAGCGGATACATATTTGAATGTATTTAGAAAAATAAACAA
ATAGGGGTTCCGCGCACATTTCCCCGAAAAGTGCCACCT
